Addgene plasmid #157656: Plas-gRNA-LEU2
Purpose: GFP and gRNA tag for protein and mRNA quantification, to attache to the 3' end of the gene coding sequence
Depositing lab: Frank Albert. Publication: Simultaneous quantification of mRNA and protein in single cells reveals post-transcriptional effects of genetic variation. Brion C, Lutz SM, Albert FW. Elife. 2020 Nov 16;9. pii: 60645. doi: 10.7554/eLife.60645. PubMed 33191917.
Backbone
  Vector backbone: pTPGI
  Backbone size w/o insert (bp): 1861
  Vector type: Insert storage (replicative in E. coli)
Growth in bacteria
  Bacterial resistance: Ampicillin, 100 μg/mL
  Growth temperature: 37°C
  Growth strain: DH5alpha
  Copy number: High Copy
Gene/Insert
  Gene/Insert name: GFP-gRNA
  Species: S. cerevisiae (budding yeast)
  Insert size (bp): 3014
  Tag / fusion protein: GFP-gRNA (C terminal on insert)
  Cloning method: Gibson Cloning
  Sequencing primers: 5′ NA; 3′ NA
Terms and licenses: Academic/Nonprofit Terms; Industry Terms: Not Available to Industry
How to cite: Plas-gRNA-LEU2 was a gift from Frank Albert (Addgene plasmid # 157656 ; http://n2t.net/addgene:157656 ; RRID:Addgene_157656)
