[The description below was written by a language model from this plasmid's Addgene catalogue record and pLannotate feature annotations shown in this document.]
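Description:
Plas-gRNA-LEU2 is a high-copy E. coli storage plasmid built on the pTPGI backbone, propagated through a ColE1/pUC-type origin and selected with ampicillin (AmpR under its bla promoter). It has no annotated yeast replication origin, consistent with its catalogue role as an insert-storage template rather than a yeast episome. Its payload is a GFP-gRNA tagging cassette for S. cerevisiae, designed to be attached to the 3' end of a gene's coding sequence so that protein and mRNA levels of that gene can both be quantified.

In the annotated sequence, a GFP coding region is followed by a hammerhead ribozyme fragment (sTRSV type), an S. pyogenes Cas9 guide RNA scaffold and a CYC1 terminator. Ribozyme flanking is the usual way to release a guide RNA from a Pol II transcript, so that GFP fluorescence reports protein abundance while gRNA output would track mRNA production. How the gRNA is read out is not stated in the record. Immediately downstream sits a LEU2 marker with its own promoter, which provides leucine prototrophy selection in yeast. GAL10 and GAL1 promoter fragments lie directly upstream of GFP.

The sequenced record is 8,778 nt, considerably larger than the roughly 4.9 kb implied by the catalogue backbone and insert sizes. It also contains elements the catalogue entry does not mention: a nourseothricin resistance cassette (TEF promoter, nat1 fragment, TEF terminator), and, on the opposite strand, fragments of a ZFHD1-type zinc-finger DNA-binding domain, an oestrogen receptor ligand-binding domain and the VP16 activation domain. These resemble a hormone-inducible synthetic transcription factor, but the record does not explain their role.
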