Features (pLannotate 1.2.2; 20 found; start..end, strand, type, name):
    305..869     +  CDS            NrsR (fragment): nourseothricin acetyltransferase; Streptomyces noursei nat1; confers resistance to nourseothricin
    877..1074    +  terminator     TEF terminator: Ashbya gossypii TEF terminator
   1079..1282    -  CDS            VP16 AD (fragment): transcriptional activation domain of herpes simplex virus protein VP16 (Triezenberg et al., 1988; Cousens et al., 1989); UL48
   1283..2164    -  CDS            ERT2 (fragment): mutated ligand-binding domain of the human estrogen receptor (Feil et al., 1997)
   2169..2186    +  misc_feature   MCS (fragment): pUC18/19 multiple cloning site
   2293..2464    -  CDS            ZFHD1 (DNA binding domain) (fragment): composite human DNA-binding domain composed of domains from the transcription factors Zif268 and Oct-1 (Pomerantz et al., 1995)
   2491..2528    +  misc_feature   MCS (fragment): pBluescript multiple cloning site
   3301..3889    -  rep_origin     ori: high-copy-number ColE1/pMB1/pBR322/pUC origin of replication
   4060..4920    -  CDS            AmpR: β-lactamase; bla; confers resistance to ampicillin, carbenicillin, and related antibiotics
   4921..5025    -  promoter       AmpR promoter: bla
   5091..5302    +  promoter       GAL10 promoter (fragment): S. cerevisiae GAL10; inducible promoter, regulated by Gal4
   5374..5764    +  promoter       GAL1 promoter (fragment): S. cerevisiae GAL1; inducible promoter, regulated by Gal4
   5786..6501    +  CDS            GFP (fragment): Aequoria victoria green fluorescent protein
   6552..6575    +  misc_RNA       sTRSV HHRz (fragment): hammerhead ribozyme from the tobacco ringspot virus satellite RNA (Khvorova et al., 2003)
   6609..6684    +  misc_RNA       gRNA scaffold: guide RNA scaffold for the Streptococcus pyogenes CRISPR/Cas9 system
   6776..6994    +  terminator     CYC1 terminator (fragment): S. cerevisiae CYC1; transcription terminator for CYC1
   7011..7064    +  promoter       TEF promoter (fragment): Ashbya gossypii TEF promoter
   7067..7474    +  promoter       LEU2 promoter: S. cerevisiae LEU2
   7475..8569    +  CDS            LEU2: 3-isopropylmalate dehydrogenase, required for leucine biosynthesis; S. cerevisiae LEU2; yeast auxotrophic marker
   8778..298     +  promoter       TEF promoter (fragment) (across the origin): Ashbya gossypii TEF promoter
>Addgene plasmid #157656 | Plas-gRNA-LEU2 | addgene full sequence | sequence record 309094 | Addgene NGS Result
GCTCAGGGGCATGATGTGACTGTCGCCCGTACATTTAGCCCATACATCCCCATGTATAATCATTTGCATC
CATACATTTTGATGGCCGCACGGCGCGAAGCAAAAATTACGGCTCCTCGCTGCAGACCTGCGAGCAGGGA
AACGCTCCCCTCACAGACGCGTTGAATTGTCCCCACGCCGCGCCCCTGTAGAGAAATATAAAAGGTTAGG
ATTTGCCACTGAGGTTCTTCTTTCATATACTTCCTTTTAAAATCTTGCTAGGATACAGTTCTCACATCAC
ATCCGAACATAAACAACCATGGGTACCACTCTTGACGACACGGCTTACCGGTACCGCACCAGTGTCCCGG
GGGACGCCGAGGCCATCGAGGCACTGGATGGGTCCTTCACCACCGACACCGTCTTCCGCGTCACCGCCAC
CGGGGACGGCTTCACCCTGCGGGAGGTGCCGGTGGACCCGCCCCTGACCAAGGTGTTCCCCGACGACGAA
TCGGACGACGAATCGGACGACGGGGAGGACGGCGACCCGGACTCCCGGACGTTCGTCGCGTACGGGGACG
ACGGCGACCTGGCGGGCTTCGTGGTCGTCTCGTACTCCGGCTGGAACCGCCGGCTGACCGTCGAGGACAT
CGAGGTCGCCCCGGAGCACCGGGGGCACGGGGTCGGGCGCGCGTTGATGGGGCTCGCGACGGAGTTCGCC
CGCGAGCGGGGCGCCGGGCACCTCTGGCTGGAGGTCACCAACGTCAACGCACCGGCGATCCACGCGTACC
GGCGGATGGGGTTCACCCTCTGCGGCCTGGACACCGCCCTGTACGACGGCACCGCCTCGGACGGCGAGCA
GGCGCTCTACATGAGCATGCCCTGCCCCTAATCAGTACTGACAATAAAAAGATTCTTGTTTTCAAGAACT
TGTCATTTGTATAGTTTTTTTATATTGTAGTTGTTCTATTTTAATCAAATGTTAGCGTGATTTATATTTT
TTTTCGCCTCGACATCATCTGCCCAGATGCGAAGTTAAGTGCGCAGAAAGTAATATCATGCGTCAATCGT
ATGTGAATGCTGGTCGCTATACTGCCTACCCACCGTACTCGTCAATTCCAAGGGCATCGGTAAACATCTG
CTCAAACTCGAAGTCGGCCATATCCAGAGCGCCGTAGGGGGCGGAGTCGTGGGGGGTAAATCCCGGACCC
GGGGAATCCCCGTCCCCCAACATGTCCAGATCGAAATCGTCTAGCGCGTCGGCATGCGCCATCGCCACGT
CCTCGCCGTCTAAGTGGAGCTCCGATGAAGTAGAGCCCGCAGTGGCCAAGTGGCTTTGGTCCGTCTCCTC
CACGGATGCCCCTCCACGGCTAGTGGGCGCATGTAGGCGGTGGGCGTCCAGCATCTCCAGCAGCAGGTCA
TAGAGGGGCACCACGTTCTTGCACTTCATGCTGTACAGATGCTCCATGCCTTTGTTACTCATGTGCCTGA
TGTGGGAGAGGATGAGGAGGAGCTGGGCCAGCCGCTGGTGCTGCTGCTGCAGGGTCAGGCCTGCCTTGGC
CATCAGGTGGATCAAAGTGTCTGTGATCTTGTCCAGGACTCGGTGGATATGGTCCTTCTCTTCCAGAGAC
TTCAGGGTGCTGGACAGAAATGTGTACACTCCAGAATTAAGCAAAATAATAGATTTGAGGCACACAAACT
CCTCTCCCTGCAGATTCATCATGCGGAACCGAGATGATGTAGCCAGCAGCATGTCGAAGATCTCCACCAT
GCCCTCTACACATTTTCCCTGGTTCCTGTCCAAGAGCAAGTTAGGAGCAAACAGTAGCTTCACTGGGTGC
TCCATGGAGCGCCAGACGAGACCAATCATCAGGATCTCTAGCCAGGCACATTCTAGAAGGTGGACCTGAT
CATGGAGGGTCAAATCCACAAAGCCTGGCACCCTCTTCGCCCAGTTGATCATGTGAACCAGCTCCCTGTC
TGCCAGGTTGGTCAGTAAGCCCATCATCGAAGCTTCACTGAAGGGTCTGGTAGGATCATACTCGGAATAG
AGTATGGGGGGCTCAGCATCCAACAAGGCACTGACCATCTGGTCGGCCGTCAGGGACAAGGCCAGGCTGT
TCTTCTTAGAGCGTTTGATCATGAGCGGGCTTGGCCAAAGGTTGGCAGCTCTCATGTCTCCAGCAGATGG
ATCCTCTAGAGTCGACGCAGCTGCAGGTGTGCCTCCGCCACCTGTATGGATTTTGGTATGCCTCTTGCGT
TCATCACTCCTGGCAAACTTCCTCCCACAAATGTCACAGGCAAAAGGCTTCTCGCCTGTGTGGGTGCGGA
TGTGGGTGGTAAGGTGGTCACTACGACTGAAGTTACGCATGCAGATTCGACACTGGAAGGGCTTCTGACC
GGTATGGATGCGGATATGGCGGGTAAGCTCATCCGAGCGAGAAAAGCGGCGATCGCAGGACTCGACAGGG
CAAGCATATGGGCGGGTACCCATCTTTCAGGAGGCTTGCTTCAAGCTTATCGATACCGTCGACCTCGAGG
GGGGGCCCTGTTAATTCAGTAAATTTTCGATCTTGGGAAGAAAAAAGCAGTAAGCGTGAAAAATCTAAAA
GCTGATGTAGTAGAAGATCCTATTCTTTAACAAAGATTGACCTTTTCTTTTTCTTCTTGGTTTGAGTAGA
AAGGGGAAGGAAGAATACAAGAGAGAGGAAAAAAAGGAAGATAAAAAGAGAGCGTGATATAAATGAATAT
ATATTAAACAAGAGAGATTGGGAAGGAAAGGATCAAACAAACCCAAAAATATTTCAAAAAGGAGAGAGAG
AGGCGAGTTTGGTTTCAAAACGGTTTATTTATTTATGCAAGAGGACGTGGAAGAAAAAGAAGAAGGAAGA
AAAAAATTTGAAAGAAAAAAACGCGTGGCGGGTAAAGAAGAAAATGGAAAATAGAGGCCGGGTGACAGAG
AAATATTGAGGGTTAATTGGAAAATATGTTAGGGTGAGGCATATGTTTTTAAGGGTTTTGAGGATCCGAT
AAGGAAGAATGTAGGTTAAATGTTGTGCATTAATTGCTGTGGCAGCTTACCCGCTTCCCCACACATTTTG
GTAGTATCTGTCCTCTTGTTATTGTTACTGTAATTGTGTATATATGTTCTCGCGTGTGTCTTATTTACTT
ATTTAGTTATTATATTATATGGGTCTGCAAGGTAGAGGCGGCGCGGGTAATACGGTTATCCACAGAATCA
GGGGATAACGCAGGAAAGAACATGTGAGCAAAAGGCCAGCAAAAGGCCAGGAACCGTAAAAAGGCCGCGT
TGCTGGCGTTTTTCCATAGGCTCCGCCCCCCTGACGAGCATCACAAAAATCGACGCTCAAGTCAGAGGTG
GCGAAACCCGACAGGACTATAAAGATACCAGGCGTTTCCCCCTGGAAGCTCCCTCGTGCGCTCTCCTGTT
CCGACCCTGCCGCTTACCGGATACCTGTCCGCCTTTCTCCCTTCGGGAAGCGTGGCGCTTTCTCATAGCT
CACGCTGTAGGTATCTCAGTTCGGTGTAGGTCGTTCGCTCCAAGCTGGGCTGTGTGCACGAACCCCCCGT
TCAGCCCGACCGCTGCGCCTTATCCGGTAACTATCGTCTTGAGTCCAACCCGGTAAGACACGACTTATCG
CCACTGGCAGCAGCCACTGGTAACAGGATTAGCAGAGCGAGGTATGTAGGCGGTGCTACAGAGTTCTTGA
AGTGGTGGCCTAACTACGGCTACACTAGAAGAACAGTATTTGGTATCTGCGCTCTGCTGAAGCCAGTTAC
CTTCGGAAAAAGAGTTGGTAGCTCTTGATCCGGCAAACAAACCACCGCTGGTAGCGGTGGTTTTTTTGTT
TGCAAGCAGCAGATTACGCGCAGAAAAAAAGGATCTCAAGAAGATCCTTTGATCTTTTCTACGGGGTCTG
ACGCTCAGTGGAACGAAAACTCACGTTAAGGGATTTTGGTCATGAGATTATCAAAAAGGATCTTCACCTA
GATCCTTTTAAATTAAAAATGAAGTTTTAAATCAATCTAAAGTATATATGAGTAAACTTGGTCTGACAGT
TACCAATGCTTAATCAGTGAGGCACCTATCTCAGCGATCTGTCTATTTCGTTCATCCATAGTTGCCTGAC
TCCCCGTCGTGTAGATAACTACGATACGGGAGGGCTTACCATCTGGCCCCAGTGCTGCAATGATACCGCG
AGACCCACGCTCACCGGCTCCAGATTTATCAGCAATAAACCAGCCAGCCGGAAGGGCCGAGCGCAGAAGT
GGTCCTGCAACTTTATCCGCCTCCATCCAGTCTATTAATTGTTGCCGGGAAGCTAGAGTAAGTAGTTCGC
CAGTTAATAGTTTGCGCAACGTTGTTGCCATTGCTACAGGCATCGTGGTGTCACGCTCGTCGTTTGGTAT
GGCTTCATTCAGCTCCGGTTCCCAACGATCAAGGCGAGTTACATGATCCCCCATGTTGTGCAAAAAAGCG
GTTAGCTCCTTCGGTCCTCCGATCGTTGTCAGAAGTAAGTTGGCCGCAGTGTTATCACTCATGGTTATGG
CAGCACTGCATAATTCTCTTACTGTCATGCCATCCGTAAGATGCTTTTCTGTGACTGGTGAGTACTCAAC
CAAGTCATTCTGAGAATAGTGTATGCGGCGACCGAGTTGCTCTTGCCCGGCGTCAATACGGGATAATACC
GCGCCACATAGCAGAACTTTAAAAGTGCTCATCATTGGAAAACGTTCTTCGGGGCGAAAACTCTCAAGGA
TCTTACCGCTGTTGAGATCCAGTTCGATGTAACCCACTCGTGCACCCAACTGATCTTCAGCATCTTTTAC
TTTCACCAGCGTTTCTGGGTGAGCAAAAACAGGAAGGCAAAATGCCGCAAAAAAGGGAATAAGGGCGACA
CGGAAATGTTGAATACTCATACTCTTCCTTTTTCAATATTATTGAAGCATTTATCAGGGTTATTGTCTCA
TGAGCGGATACATATTTGAATGTATTTAGAAAAATAAACAAATAGGGGTTCCGCGCACATTTCCCCGAAA
AGTGCCACCTGACGTCGAGGCAAGCTAAACAGATCTTTATATTGAATTTTCAAAAATTCTTACTTTTTTT
TTGGATGGACGCAAAGAAGTTTAATAATCATATTACATGGCATTACCACCATATACATATCCATATACAT
ATCCATATCTAATCTTACTTATATGTTGTGGAAATGTAAAGAGCCCCATTATCTTAGCCTAAAAAAACCT
TCTCTTTGGAACTTTCAGTAATACGCTTAACTGCTCATTGCTATATTGAAGTGCGGCCGCGTGGGCGTGC
GTGGGCGGGCGTGGGCGTGCGTGGGCGGGCGTGGGCGTGCGTGGGCGTCTAGACCGTGCGTCCTCGTCTT
CACCGGTCGCGTTCCTGAAACGCAGATGTGCCTCGCGCCGCACTGCTCCGAACAATAAAGATTCTACAAT
ACTAGCTTTTATGGTTATGAAGAGGAAAAATTGGCAGTAACCTGGCCCCACAAACCTTCAAATTAACGAA
TCAAATTAACAACCATAGGATGATAATGCGATTAGTTTTTTAGCCTTATTTCTGGGGTAATTAATCAGCG
AAGCGATGATTTTTGATCTATTAACAGATATATAAATGGAAAAGCTGCATAACCACTTTAACTAATACTT
TCAACATTTTCAGTTTGTATTACTTCTTATTCAAATGTCATAAAAGTATCAACAAAAAATTGTTAATATA
CCTCTATACTTTAACGTCAAGGAGAAAAAACTATAGGTACCATGGTGAGTAAAGGAGAAGAACTTTTCAC
TGGAGTTGTCCCAATTCTTGTTGAATTAGATGGTGATGTTAATGGGCACAAATTTTCTGTCAGTGGAGAG
GGTGAAGGTGATGCAACATACGGAAAACTTACCCTTAAATTTATTTGCACTACTGGAAAACTACCTGTTC
CATGGCCAACACTTGTCACTACTTTCACTTATGGTGTTCAATGCTTTTCAAGATACCCAGATCATATGAA
ACGGCATGACTTTTTCAAGAGTGCCATGCCCGAAGGTTATGTACAGGAAAGAACTATATTTTTCAAAGAT
GACGGGAACTACAAGACACGTGCTGAAGTCAAGTTTGAAGGTGATACCCTTGTTAATAGAATCGAGTTAA
AAGGTATTGATTTTAAAGAAGATGGAAACATTCTTGGACACAAATTGGAATACAACTATAACTCACACAA
TGTATACATCATGGCAGACAAACAAAAGAATGGAATCAAAGTTAACTTCAAAATTAGACACAACATTGAA
GATGGAAGCGTTCAACTAGCAGACCATTATCAACAAAATACTCCAATTGGCGATGGCCCTGTCCTTTTAC
CAGACAACCATTACCTGTCCACACAATCTGCCCTTTCGAAAGATCCCAACGAAAAGAGAGACCACATGGT
CCTTCTTGAGTTTGTAACAGCTGCTGGGATTACACATGGCATGGATGAACTATACAAATAGAAAAAAAAA
AAAAAAAAAAAAAAAAAAAAAAAAAAAAAAAAAAAATGTACCTGATGAGTCCGTGAGGACGAAACGAGTA
AGCTCGTCGTACATACAGTAGGATCCTAGTTTTAGAGCTAGAAATAGCAAGTTAAAATAAGGCTAGTCCG
TTATCAACTTGAAAAAGTGGCACCGAGTCGGTGCTTTTGGCCGGCATGGTCCCAGCCTCCTCGCTGGCGC
CGGCTGGGCAACATGCTTCGGCATGGCGAATGGGACACTGACCTAGGAACTCGAGTCATGTAATTAGTTA
TGTCACGCTTACATTCACGCCCTTCCCCCACATCCGCTCTAACCGAAAAGGAAGGAGTTAGACAACCTGA
AGTCTAGGTCCCTATTTATTTTTTTATAGTTATGTTAGTATTAAGAACGTTATTTATATTTCAAATTTTT
CTTTTTTTTCTGTACAGACGCGTGTACGCATGTAACATTATACTGAAAACCTTGCTTGAGAAGGCTTTAA
TTTGCGGCCCGACATGGAGGCCCAGAATACCCTCCTTGACAGTCTTGACGTGCGCAGCTCAGGGTTAACT
GTGGGAATACTCAGGTATCGTAAGATGCAAGAGTTCGAATCTCTTAGCAACCATTATTTTTTTCCTCAAC
ATAACGAGAACACACAGGGGCGCTATCGCACAGAATCAAATTCGATGACTGGAAATTTTTTGTTAATTTC
AGAGGTCGCCTGACGCATATACCTTTTTCAACTGAAAAATTGGGAGAAAAAGGAAAGGTGAGAGCGCCGG
AACCGGCTTTTCATATAGAATAGAGAAGCGTTCATGACTAAATGCTTGCATCACAATACTTGAAGTTGAC
AATATTATTTAAGGACCTATTGTTTTTTCCAATAGGTGGTTAGCAATCGTCTTACTTTCTAACTTTTCTT
ACCTTTTACATTTCAGCAATATATATATATATATTTCAAGGATATACCATTCTAATGTCTGCCCCTAAGA
AGATCGTCGTTTTGCCAGGTGACCACGTTGGTCAAGAAATCACAGCCGAAGCCATTAAGGTTCTTAAAGC
TATTTCTGATGTTCGTTCCAATGTCAAGTTCGATTTCGAAAATCATTTAATTGGTGGTGCTGCTATCGAT
GCTACAGGTGTTCCACTTCCAGATGAGGCGCTGGAAGCCTCCAAGAAGGCTGATGCCGTTTTGTTAGGTG
CTGTGGGTGGTCCTAAATGGGGTACCGGTAGTGTTAGACCTGAACAAGGTTTACTAAAAATCCGTAAAGA
ACTTCAATTGTACGCCAACTTAAGACCATGTAACTTTGCATCCGACTCTCTTTTAGACTTATCTCCAATC
AAGCCACAATTTGCTAAAGGTACTGACTTCGTTGTTGTCAGAGAATTAGTGGGAGGTATTTACTTTGGTA
AGAGAAAGGAAGACGATGGTGATGGTGTCGCTTGGGATAGTGAACAATACACCGTTCCAGAAGTGCAAAG
AATCACAAGAATGGCCGCTTTCATGGCCCTACAACATGAGCCACCATTGCCTATTTGGTCCTTGGATAAA
GCTAATGTTTTGGCCTCTTCAAGATTATGGAGAAAAACTGTGGAGGAAACCATCAAGAACGAATTCCCTA
CATTGAAGGTTCAACATCAATTGATTGATTCTGCCGCCATGATCCTAGTTAAGAACCCAACCCACCTAAA
TGGTATTATAATCACCAGCAACATGTTTGGTGATATCATCTCCGATGAAGCCTCCGTTATCCCAGGTTCC
TTGGGTTTGTTGCCATCTGCGTCCTTGGCCTCTTTGCCAGACAAGAACACCGCATTTGGTTTGTACGAAC
CATGCCACGGTTCTGCTCCAGATTTGCCAAAGAATAAGGTCAACCCTATCGCCACTATCTTGTCTGCTGC
AATGATGTTGAAATTGTCATTGAACTTGCCTGAAGAAGGTAAGGCCATTGAAGATGCAGTTAAAAAGGTT
TTGGATGCAGGTATCAGAACTGGTGATTTAGGTGGTTCCAACAGTACCACCGAAGTCGGTGATGCTGTCG
CCGAAGAAGTTAAGAAAATCCTTGCTTAAAAAGATTCTCTTTTTTTATGATATTTGTACATAAACTTTAT
AAATGAAATTCATAATAGAAACGACACGAAATTACAAAATGGAATATGTTCATAGGGTAGACGAAACTAT
ATACGCAATCTACATACATTTATCAAGAAGGAGAAAAAGGAGGATGTAAAGGAATACAGGTAAGCAAATT
GATACTAATGGCTCAACGTGATAAGGAA
